Addgene plasmid #68551: AAV-mCREB
Purpose: AAV expression of mCREB
Depositing lab: Eric Nestler. Depositing organization: Icahn School of Medicine at Mount Sinai. Publication: cAMP response element binding protein phosphorylation in nucleus accumbens underlies sustained recovery of sensorimotor gating following repeated D(2)-like receptor agonist treatment in rats. Berger AK, Green T, Siegel SJ, Nestler EJ, Hammer RP Jr. Biol Psychiatry. 2011 Feb 1;69(3):288-94. doi: 10.1016/j.biopsych.2010.08.032. Epub 2010 Oct 30. PubMed 21035786.
Backbone
  Vector backbone: pAAV-MCS
  Backbone manufacturer: Stratagene
  Backbone size w/o insert (bp): 4650
  Vector type: Mammalian Expression, AAV
Growth in bacteria
  Bacterial resistance: Ampicillin, 100 μg/mL
  Growth temperature: 37°C
  Growth strain: NEB Stable
  Copy number: Unknown
Gene/Insert
  Gene/Insert name: mCREB (alt name: cAMP response element binding protein)
  Species: R. norvegicus (rat)
  Mutation: S133A
  Promoter: CMV
  Tag / fusion protein: EGFP (N terminal on insert)
  Cloning method: Unknown
  Sequencing primers: 5′ pCAX-F CAGCTCCTGGGCAACGTGC; 3′ hGH-PA-R CCAGCTTGGTTCCCAATAGA
Terms and licenses: Academic/Nonprofit Terms; Industry Terms: Not Available to Industry
How to cite: AAV-mCREB was a gift from Eric Nestler (Addgene plasmid # 68551 ; http://n2t.net/addgene:68551 ; RRID:Addgene_68551)
