[The description below was written by a language model from this plasmid's Addgene catalogue record.]
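Description:
AAV-mCREB is an adeno-associated virus transfer plasmid built on the Stratagene pAAV-MCS backbone (about 4.65 kb without insert) and classed as a mammalian expression/AAV vector. It is propagated in bacteria under ampicillin selection, in a recombination-deficient strain of the kind usually chosen to keep the repeat-rich AAV inverted terminal repeats intact. The copy number is not recorded. No feature table accompanies the record, so the layout can only be inferred from the catalogue fields. In vectors of this type, the expression cassette sits between two ITRs, which are the cis elements needed for replication and packaging of the genome into AAV particles when helper and rep/cap functions are supplied in trans. One listed sequencing primer targets an hGH polyadenylation signal, which suggests that this terminator lies downstream of the insert.

The payload is rat CREB (cAMP response element binding protein) carrying an S133A substitution, expressed from the CMV promoter with EGFP fused to its N terminus. Serine 133 is the phosphorylation site through which cAMP- and calcium-dependent kinases activate CREB. Replacing it with alanine gives a form that cannot be phosphorylated, and this "mCREB" mutant is generally used as a dominant-negative inhibitor of CREB-driven transcription. The EGFP fusion allows transduced cells to be identified by fluorescence.

The stated purpose is AAV expression of mCREB. The associated publication concerns CREB phosphorylation in the rat nucleus accumbens and sensorimotor gating, which points to use in viral-mediated gene transfer into specific brain regions to test the need for CREB activity in vivo.
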