>Addgene plasmid #68551 | AAV-mCREB | addgene partial sequence | sequence record 122402 | hGH-PA-R 5'-CCAGCTTGGTTCCCAATAGA-3'
CTTGCCCCTTGCTCCATACCACCCCCCTCCACCCCATAATATTATAGAAGGACACCTAGTCAGACAAAAT
GATGCAACTTAATTTTATTAGGACAAGGCTGGTGGGCACTGGAGTGGCAACTTCCAGGGCCAGGAGAGGC
ACTGGGGAGGGGTCACAGGGATGCCACCCGTAGATCTCTCGAGCAGCGCTGCTCGAGGCAAGCTTCTGCA
GGTCGACTCTAGAGGATCCCCGGGGAATTCGGCTTTAGGCCCTAAATCCCAAATTAATCTGACTTGTGGC
AGTAAAGGTCCTTAAGTGCTTTTAGCTCCTCAATCAATGTTTTGTTTTGGTTTTCAAGCACTGCCACTCT
GTTCTCTAAACATTTCACATATTCTTTCTTCTTTCTACGACATTCTCTTGCTGCTTCCCTGTTCTTCATT
AGACGAACCTCTCTCTTTCGTGCTGCTTCTTCAGCAGGCTGTGTAGGAAGTGCTGGGGAGGACGCCATAA
CAACTCCAGGGGCAATGGTGCTAGTGGGTGCTGTGCGAATCTGGTATGTTTGTACATCACCAGAGGCAGC
TTGAACAACAACTTGGTTGCTGGGCACTAGAATCTGCTGTCCATCAGTGGTCTGTGCATATTGTAGAATG
GTAGTACCCGGCTGAGTGGCAGCTGCATTGGTCATGGTTAATGTCTGCAGGCCCTGTACCCCATCGGTAC
CATTGTTAGCCAGCTGTATTGCTCCTCCCTGGGTAATGGCAATATACTGCCCACTGCTAGTTTGGTAAAT
CGGGGTTGGCACTGTTACAGTGGTGATGGCAGGGGCTGAAGTCTCTTCTTCTGATTTTTCTTCTTCAATC
CTTGGCACCCCTGGTGCATCAGAAGATAAGTCATTCAAAATTTTCCTGTAGGCAGGCCTC
