>Addgene plasmid #68551 | AAV-mCREB | addgene partial sequence | sequence record 123050 | pCAX-F 5'-CAGCTCCTGGGCAACGTGC-3'
TGAGCAAGGGCGAGGAGCTGTTCACCGGGGTGGTGCCCATCCTGGTCGAGCTGGACGGCGACGTAAACGG
CCACAAGTTCAGCGTGTCCGGCGAGGGCGAGGGCGATGCCACCTACGGCAAGCTGACCCTGAAGTTCATC
TGCACCACCGGCAAGCTGCCCGTGCCCTGGCCCACCCTCGTGACCACCCTGACCTACGGCGTGCAGTGCT
TCAGCCGCTACCCCGACCACATGAAGCAGCACGACTTCTTCAAGTCCGCCATGCCCGAAGGCTACGTCCA
GGAGCGCACCATCTTCTTCAAGGACGACGGCAACTACAAGACCCGCGCCGAGGTGAAGTTCGAGGGCGAC
ACCCTGGTGAACCGCATCGAGCTGAAGGGCATCGACTTCAAGGAGGACGGCAACATCCTGGGGCACAAGC
TGGAGTACAACTACAACAGCCACAACGTCTATATCATGGCCGACAAGCAGAAGAACGGCATCAAGGTGAA
CTTCAAGATCCGCCACAACATCGAGGACGGCAGCGTGCAGCTCGCCGACCACTACCAGCAGAACACCCCC
ATCGGCGACGGCCCCGTGCTGCTGCCCGACAACCACTACCTGAGCACCCAGTCCGCCCTGAGCAAAGACC
CCAACGAGAAGCGCGATCACATGGTCCTGCTGGAGTTCGTGACCGCCGCCGGGATCACTCTCGGCATGGA
CGAGCTGTACAAGGGTGGCGGGCCCATGGATTCCGGAGCAGACAACCAGCAGAGTGGAGATGCTGCTGTA
ACAGAAGCTGAAAGTCAACAAATGACAGTTCAAGCCCAGCCACAGATTGCCACATTAGCCCAGGTA
